>Addgene plasmid #190631 | pBAD-SKW | addgene full sequence | sequence record 373780 | Addgene NGS Result
ATCGATGCATAATGTGCCTGTCAAATGGACGAAGCAGGGATTCTGCAAACCCTATGCTACTCCGTCAAGC
CGTCAATTGTCTGATTCGTTACCAATTATGACAACTTGACGGCTACATCATTCACTTTTTCTTCACAACC
GGCACGGAACTCGCTCGGGCTGGCCCCGGTGCATTTTTTAAATACCCGCGAGAAATAGAGTTGATCGTCA
AAACCAACATTGCGACCGACGGTGGCGATAGGCATCCGGGTGGTGCTCAAAAGCAGCTTCGCCTGGCTGA
TACGTTGGTCCTCGCGCCAGCTTAAGACGCTAATCCCTAACTGCTGGCGGAAAAGATGTGACAGACGCGA
CGGCGACAAGCAAACATGCTGTGCGACGCTGGCGATATCAAAATTGCTGTCTGCCAGGTGATCGCTGATG
TACTGACAAGCCTCGCGTACCCGATTATCCATCGGTGGATGGAGCGACTCGTTAATCGCTTCCATGCGCC
GCAGTAACAATTGCTCAAGCAGATTTATCGCCAGCAGCTCCGAATAGCGCCCTTCCCCTTGCCCGGCGTT
AATGATTTGCCCAAACAGGTCGCTGAAATGCGGCTGGTGCGCTTCATCCGGGCGAAAGAACCCCGTATTG
GCAAATATTGACGGCCAGTTAAGCCATTCATGCCAGTAGGCGCGCGGACGAAAGTAAACCCACTGGTGAT
ACCATTCGCGAGCCTCCGGATGACGACCGTAGTGATGAATCTCTCCTGGCGGGAACAGCAAAATATCACC
CGGTCGGCAAACAAATTCTCGTCCCTGATTTTTCACCACCCCCTGACCGCGAATGGTGAGATTGAGAATA
TAACCTTTCATTCCCAGCGGTCGGTCGATAAAAAAATCGAGATAACCGTTGGCCTCAATCGGCGTTAAAC
CCGCCACCAGATGGGCATTAAACGAGTATCCCGGCAGCAGGGGATCATTTTGCGCTTCAGCCATACTTTT
CATACTCCCGCCATTCAGAGAAGAAACCAATTGTCCATATTGCATCAGACATTGCCGTCACTGCGTCTTT
TACTGGCTCTTCTCGCTAACCAAACCGGTAACCCCGCTTATTAAAAGCATTCTGTAACAAAGCGGGACCA
AAGCCATGACAAAAACGCGTAACAAAAGTGTCTATAATCACGGCAGAAAAGTCCACATTGATTATTTGCA
CGGCGTCACACTTTGCTATGCCATAGCATTTTTATCCATAAGATTAGCGGATACTACCTGACGCTTTTTA
TCGCAACTCTCTACTGTTTCTCCATACCCGTTTTTTTGGGCTAGAAATAATTTTGTTTAACTTTAAGAAG
GAGATATACATATGCGGGGTTCTCATCATCATCATCATCATGGTATGGCTAGCATGACTGGTGGACAGCA
AATGGGTCGGGATCTGTACGAGAACCTGTACTTCCAGGGCTCGAGAATGGTGAGCAAGGGCGAGGCAGTG
ATCAAGGAGTTCATGCGGTTCAAGGTGCACATGGAGGGCTCCATGAACGGCCACGAGTTCGAGATCGAGG
GCGAGGGCGAGGGCCGCCCCTACGAGGGCACCCAGACCGCCAAGCTGAAGGTGACCAAGGGTGGCCCCCT
GCCCTTCTCCTGGGACATCCTGTCCCCTCAGTTCATGTACGGCTCCAGGGCCTTCATCAAGCACCCCGCC
GACATCCCCGACTACTATAAGCAGTCCTTCCCCGAGGGCTTCAAGTGGGAGCGCGTGATGAACTTCGAGG
ACGGCGGCGCCGTGACCGTGACCCAGGACACCTCCCTGGAGGACGGCACCCTGATCTACAAGGTGAAGCT
CCGCGGCACCAACTTCCCTCCTGACGGCCCCGTAATGCAGAAGAAGACAATGGGCTGGGAAGCGTCCACC
GAGCGGTTGTACCCCGAGGACGGCGTGCTGAAGGGCGACATTAAGATGGCCCTGCGCCTGAAGGACGGCG
GCCGCTACCTGGCGGACTTCAAGACCACCTACAAGGCCAAGAAGCCCGTGCAGATGCCCGGCGCCTACAA
CGTCGACCGCAAGTTGGACATCACCTCCCACAACGAGGACTACACCGTGGTGGAACAGTACGAACGCTCC
GAGGGCCGCCACTCCACCGGCGGCGCATGCCTGCCGGACGGCCTGTTCAACTTCGTGAAGGACGCCGGCG
AGAAGCTGTGGGATGCCGTGACAGGCCAGCACGACAAGGACGACCAGGCCAAGAAGGTGCAGGAACACCT
GAACAAGACCGGCATCCCCGACGCCGACAAAGTGAACATCCAGATCGCCGACGGCAAGGCCACAGTGACA
GGCGACGGACTGAGCCAGGAAGCCAAAGAAAAGATCCTGGTGGCCGTGGGCAACATCAGCGGAATCGCCA
GCGTGGACGATCAAGTGAAAACCGCCACCCCTGCCACCGCCAGCCAGTTCTACACAGTGAAGTCCGGCGA
CACCCTGAGCGCCATCAGCAAACAGGTGTACGGCAACGCCAACCTGTACAACAAGATTTTCGAGGCCAAC
AAGCCCATGCTGAAGTCCCCCGACAAAATCTACCCCGGCCAGGTGCTGAGAATCCCCGAGAGCTCACTAG
AGGGCGAGGCATTGATCAAGGAGTACATGCGGTTCAAGGTGCACATGGAGGGCTCCATGGACGGCCACGA
GTTCGAGATCGAGGGCGAGGGCGAGGGCCGCCCCTACGAGGGCACCCATACCGCCAAGCTGAAGGTGACC
AAGGGTGGCCCCCTGCCCTTCTCCTGGGACATCCTGTCCCCTCAGTTCGGGTACGGCTCCAGGGCCTTCA
TCAAGCACCCCGCCGACATCCCCGACTACTATAAGCAGTCCTTCCCCGAGGGCTTCAAGTGGGAGCGCGT
GATGAACTTCGAGGACGGCGGCGCCGTGACCGTGACCCAGGACACCTCCCTGGAGGACGGCACCCTGATC
CACAAGGTGAAGCTCCGCGGCACCAACTTCCCTCCTGACGGCCCCGTAATGCAGAGGAAGACAATGGGCT
GGGAAGCGTCCACCGAGCGGTTGTACCCCGAGGACGGCGTGCTGAAGGGCGACATTAAGATGGCCCTGCG
CCTGAAGGACGGCGGCCGCTACCTGGCGGACTGCAAGACCACCTACAAGGCCAAGAAGCCCGTGCAGATG
CCCGGCGCCTACAACGTCGACCGCAAGTTGGACATCACCTCCCACAACGAGGACTACACCGTGGTGGAAC
AGTACGAACGCTCAGAGGGCCGCCACTCCACCGGCGGCATGGACGAGCTGTACAAGTAAGAATTCGAAGC
TTGGCTGTTTTGGCGGATGAGAGAAGATTTTCAGCCTGATACAGATTAAATCAGAACGCAGAAGCGGTCT
GATAAAACAGAATTTGCCTGGCGGCAGTAGCGCGGTGGTCCCACCTGACCCCATGCCGAACTCAGAAGTG
AAACGCCGTAGCGCCGATGGTAGTGTGGGGTCTCCCCATGCGAGAGTAGGGAACTGCCAGGCATCAAATA
AAACGAAAGGCTCAGTCGAAAGACTGGGCCTTTCGTTTTATCTGTTGTTTGTCGGTGAACGCTCTCCTGA
GTAGGACAAATCCGCCGGGAGCGGATTTGAACGTTGCGAAGCAACGGCCCGGAGGGTGGCGGGCAGGACG
CCCGCCATAAACTGCCAGGCATCAAATTAAGCAGAAGGCCATCCTGACGGATGGCCTTTTTGCGTTTCTA
CAAACTCTTTTGTTTATTTTTCTAAATACATTCAAATATGTATCCGCTCATGAGACAATAACCCTGATAA
ATGCTTCAATAATATTGAAAAAGGAAGAGTATGAGTATTCAACATTTCCGTGTCGCCCTTATTCCCTTTT
TTGCGGCATTTTGCCTTCCTGTTTTTGCTCACCCAGAAACGCTGGTGAAAGTAAAAGATGCTGAAGATCA
GTTGGGTGCACGAGTGGGTTACATCGAACTGGATCTCAACAGCGGTAAGATCCTTGAGAGTTTTCGCCCC
GAAGAACGTTTTCCAATGATGAGCACTTTTAAAGTTCTGCTATGTGGCGCGGTATTATCCCGTGTTGACG
CCGGGCAAGAGCAACTCGGTCGCCGCATACACTATTCTCAGAATGACTTGGTTGAGTACTCACCAGTCAC
AGAAAAGCATCTTACGGATGGCATGACAGTAAGAGAATTATGCAGTGCTGCCATAACCATGAGTGATAAC
ACTGCGGCCAACTTACTTCTGACAACGATCGGAGGACCGAAGGAGCTAACCGCTTTTTTGCACAACATGG
GGGATCATGTAACTCGCCTTGATCGTTGGGAACCGGAGCTGAATGAAGCCATACCAAACGACGAGCGTGA
CACCACGATGCCTGCAGCAATGGCAACAACGTTGCGCAAACTATTAACTGGCGAACTACTTACTCTAGCT
TCCCGGCAACAATTAATAGACTGGATGGAGGCGGATAAAGTTGCAGGACCACTTCTGCGCTCGGCCCTTC
CGGCTGGCTGGTTTATTGCTGATAAATCTGGAGCCGGTGAGCGTGGGTCTCGCGGTATCATTGCAGCACT
GGGGCCAGATGGTAAGCCCTCCCGTATCGTAGTTATCTACACGACGGGGAGTCAGGCAACTATGGATGAA
CGAAATAGACAGATCGCTGAGATAGGTGCCTCACTGATTAAGCATTGGTAACTGTCAGACCAAGTTTACT
CATATATACTTTAGATTGATT
[125 nt withheld, positions 4712-4836]
C
[141 nt withheld, positions 4838-4978]
CCTTTGACGTTGGAGTCCACGTTCTTT
[37 nt withheld, positions 5006-5042]
ACCCTATCTCGGGCTATTCTTTTGATTTATAAGGGATTTTGCCGATTTCGGCCTATTGGTTAAAAAATGA
GCTGATTTAACAAAAATTTAACGCGAATTTTAACAAAATATTAACGTTTACAATTTAAAAGGATCTAGGT
GAAGATCCTTTTTGATAATCTCATGACCAAAATCCCTTAACGTGAGTTTTCGTTCCACTGAGCGTCAGAC
CCCGTAGAAAAGATCAAAGGATCTTCTTGAGATCCTTTTTTTCTGCGCGTAATCTGCTGCTTGCAAACAA
AAAAACCACCGCTACCAGCGGTGGTTTGTTTGCCGGATCAAGAGCTACCAACTCTTTTTCCGAAGGTAAC
TGGCTTCAGCAGAGCGCAGATACCAAATACTGTCCTTCTAGTGTAGCCGTAGTTAGGCCACCACTTCAAG
AACTCTGTAGCACCGCCTACATACCTCGCTCTGCTAATCCTGTTACCAGTGGCTGCTGCCAGTGGCGATA
AGTCGTGTCTTACCGGGTTGGACTCAAGACGATAGTTACCGGATAAGGCGCAGCGGTCGGGCTGAACGGG
GGGTTCGTGCACACAGCCCAGCTTGGAGCGAACGACCTACACCGAACTGAGATACCTACAGCGTGAGCTA
TGAGAAAGCGCCACGCTTCCCGAAGGGAGAAAGGCGGACAGGTATCCGGTAAGCGGCAGGGTCGGAACAG
GAGAGCGCACGAGGGAGCTTCCAGGGGGAAACGCCTGGTATCTTTATAGTCCTGTCGGGTTTCGCCACCT
CTGACTTGAGCGTCGATTTTTGTGATGCTCGTCAGGGGGGCGGAGCCTATGGAAAAACGCCAGCAACGCG
GCCTTTTTACGGTTCCTGGCCTTTTGCTGGCCTTTTGCTCACATGTTCTTTCCTGCGTTATCCCCTGATT
CTGTGGATAACCGTATTACCGCCTTTGAGTGAGCTGATACCGCTCGCCGCAGCCGAACGACCGAGCGCAG
CGAGTCAGTGAGCGAGGAAGCGGAAGAGCGCCTGATGCGGTATTTTCTCCTTACGCATCTGTGCGGTATT
TCACACCGCATCTGGTGCACTCTCAGTACAATCTGCTCTGATGCCGCATAGTTAAGCCAGTATACACTCC
GCTATCGCTACGTGACTGGGTCATGGCTGCGCCCCGACACCCGCCAACACCCGCTGACGCGCCCTGACGG
GCTTGTCTGCTCCCGGCATCCGCTTACAGACAAGCTGTGACCGTCTCCGGGAGCTGCATGTGTCAGAGGT
TTTCACCGTCATCACCGAAACGCGCGAGGCAGAAGGAGATGGCGCCCAACAGTCCCCCGGCCACGGGGCC
TGCCACCATACCCACGCCGAAACAAGCGCTCATGAGCCCGAAGTGGCGAGCCCGATCTTCCCCATCGGTG
ATGTCGGCGATATAGGCGCCAGCAACCGCACCTGTGGCGCCGGTGATGCCGGCCACGATGCGTCCGGCGT
AGAGGATCTGCTCATGTTTGACAGCTTATC
Features (pLannotate 1.2.2; 19 found; start..end, strand, type, name):
     96..974     -  CDS            araC: L-arabinose regulatory protein; araC
   1001..1285    +  promoter       araBAD promoter: araBAD; promoter of the L-arabinose operon of E. coli; the araC regulatory gene is transcribed in the opposite direction (Guzman et al., 1995)
   1312..1334    +  RBS            RBS: efficient ribosome binding site from bacteriophage T7 gene 10 (Olins and Rangwala, 1989)
   1354..1374    +  CDS            capTEV™ (fragment): composite tag for in vivo biotinylation, TEV protease cleavage, and 6xHis tagging
   1375..1407    +  CDS            T7 tag (gene 10 leader): leader peptide from bacteriophage T7 gene 10 promotes efficient translation in E. coli
   1447..2124    +  CDS            mScarlet-I: mScarlet-I is a basic (constitutively fluorescent) red fluorescent protein published in 2016, derived from synthetic construct. It is reported to be a rapidly-maturing monomer with moderate acid sensitivity.
   2140..2580    +  CDS            kbp: KBP_ECOLI - Also known as ygaU, yzzM. Experimental evidence at protein level: Swiss-Prot protein existence level 1. Highly specific potassium binding protein that is required for normal growth in the presence of high levels of external K(+). May act as a sensor of cytoplasmic K(+) concentration. Binds a single K(+) ion, which induces a large conformational change. Can also bind the larger alkali metal ions Rb(+) and Cs(+), and NH(4)(+) (PubMed:27112601). May be involved in the regulation of peptidoglycan cross-linking (PubMed:25422305). From Escherichia coli (strain K12).
   2591..3276    +  CDS            mScarlet-I (fragment): bright monomeric red fluorescent protein evolved from a synthetic template (Bindels et al., 2016) matures faster than mScarlet
   3376..3491    +  ncRNA          5S rRNA: Accession: RF00001 - 5S ribosomal RNA
   3495..3581    +  terminator     rrnB T1 terminator: Escherichia coli rrnB; transcription terminator T1 from the E. coli rrnB gene
   3673..3700    +  terminator     rrnB T2 terminator: transcription terminator T2 from the E. coli rrnB gene
   3719..3810    +  promoter       AmpR promoter: bla
   3811..4671    +  CDS            AmpR: β-lactamase; bla; confers resistance to ampicillin, carbenicillin, and related antibiotics
   4713..5093    +  rep_origin     M13 ori (sequence partly withheld): M13 bacteriophage origin of replication; arrow indicates direction of (+) strand synthesis
   5279..5867    +  rep_origin     ori: high-copy-number ColE1/pMB1/pBR322/pUC origin of replication
   6053..6193    -  misc_feature   bom: basis of mobility region from pBR322
   6295..6334    -  CDS            rop (fragment): Rop protein, which maintains plasmids at low copy number; rop
   6335..6520    -  CDS            TcR (fragment): tetracycline efflux protein; tet; confers resistance to tetracycline
   6530..6       +  promoter       tet promoter (fragment) (across the origin): E. coli promoter for tetracycline efflux protein gene
