[The description below was written by a language model from this plasmid's Addgene catalogue record and pLannotate feature annotations shown in this document.]
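Description:
pBAD-SKW is a bacterial expression plasmid built on the pBAD backbone for arabinose-inducible production of SKW, a synthetic, genetically encoded potassium indicator. The plasmid replicates in E. coli from a high-copy ColE1/pMB1-type origin and is selected with ampicillin through the β-lactamase (AmpR) gene driven by its own promoter. An M13 phage origin is also annotated, along with pBR322-derived remnants (the bom region and fragments of rop, the tetracycline resistance gene and the tet promoter) that appear to be backbone leftovers, not working parts.

Expression is controlled by the araBAD promoter together with the divergently transcribed araC regulator, so transcription is repressed without L-arabinose and switched on when it is added. Downstream lie a T7 gene 10 ribosome binding site and a short N-terminal leader that includes the T7 gene 10 tag and a small fragment matched to a composite tag containing 6xHis, which may correspond to a histidine purification tag, although the record does not confirm this. The open reading frame is a three-part fusion: mScarlet-I, the E. coli potassium-binding protein Kbp, and mWatermelon. The automated annotation labels the third domain as an mScarlet-I fragment, consistent with mWatermelon being the mScarlet-derived green fluorescent protein referred to in the associated publication title. Kbp binds a single K+ ion and undergoes a large conformational change, which would be expected to alter FRET between the green donor and red acceptor. The rrnB T1 and T2 terminators end the transcript. The construct is intended for producing the sensor protein in bacteria.
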