Addgene plasmid #190631: pBAD-SKW
Purpose: Bacterial expression of genetically encoded potassium indicator SKW
Depositing lab: Robert Campbell. Depositing organization: University of Alberta. Publication: Biosensor Optimization Using a Forster Resonance Energy Transfer Pair Based on mScarlet Red Fluorescent Protein and an mScarlet-Derived Green Fluorescent Protein. Gohil K, Wu SY, Takahashi-Yamashiro K, Shen Y, Campbell RE. ACS Sens. 2023 Feb 24;8(2):587-597. doi: 10.1021/acssensors.2c01730. Epub 2023 Jan 24. PubMed 36693235.
Backbone
  Vector backbone: pBAD
  Vector type: Bacterial Expression
Growth in bacteria
  Bacterial resistance: Ampicillin, 100 μg/mL
  Growth temperature: 37°C
  Growth strain: DH5alpha
  Copy number: High Copy
Gene/Insert
  Gene/Insert name: SKW (alt name: mScarlet-I-Kbp-mWatermelon)
  Species: Synthetic
Terms and licenses: Academic/Nonprofit Terms; Industry Terms: Not Available to Industry
Depositor comments: Please visit https://doi.org/10.1101/2022.06.20.496847 for bioRxiv preprint
How to cite: pBAD-SKW was a gift from Robert Campbell (Addgene plasmid # 190631 ; http://n2t.net/addgene:190631 ; RRID:Addgene_190631)
