>Addgene plasmid #190631 | pBAD-SKW | depositor partial sequence | sequence record 369078 | pBAD-SKW sequence 1830 bps
ATGGTTAGCAAGGGCGAGGCAGTGATCAAGGAGTTCATGCGGTTCAAGGTGCACATGGAGGGCTCCATGA
ACGGCCACGAGTTCGAGATCGAGGGCGAGGGCGAGGGCCGCCCCTACGAGGGCACCCAGACCGCCAAGCT
GAAGGTGACCAAGGGTGGCCCCCTGCCCTTCTCCTGGGACATCCTGTCCCCTCAGTTCATGTACGGCTCC
AGGGCCTTCATCAAGCACCCCGCCGACATCCCCGACTACTATAAGCAGTCCTTCCCCGAGGGCTTCAAGT
GGGAGCGCGTGATGAACTTCGAGGACGGCGGCGCCGTGACCGTGACCCAGGACACCTCCCTGGAGGACGG
CACCCTGATCTACAAGGTGAAGCTCCGCGGCACCAACTTCCCTCCTGACGGCCCCGTAATGCAGAAGAAG
ACAATGGGCTGGGAAGCGTCCACCGAGCGGTTGTACCCCGAGGACGGCGTGCTGAAGGGCGACATTAAGA
TGGCCCTGCGCCTGAAGGACGGCGGCCGCTACCTGGCGGACTTCAAGACCACCTACAAGGCCAAGAAGCC
CGTGCAGATGCCCGGCGCCTACAACGTCGACCGCAAGTTGGACATCACCTCCCACAACGAGGACTACACC
GTGGTGGAACAGTACGAACGCTCCGAGGGCCGCCACTCCACCGGCGGCGCATGCCTGCCGGACGGCCTGT
TCAACTTCGTGAAGGACGCCGGCGAGAAGCTGTGGGATGCCGTGACAGGCCAGCACGACAAGGACGACCA
GGCCAAGAAGGTGCAGGAACACCTGAACAAGACCGGCATCCCCGACGCCGACAAAGTGAACATCCAGATC
GCCGACGGCAAGGCCACAGTGACAGGCGACGGACTGAGCCAGGAAGCCAAAGAAAAGATCCTGGTGGCCG
TGGGCAACATCAGCGGAATCGCCAGCGTGGACGATCAAGTGAAAACCGCCACCCCTGCCACCGCCAGCCA
GTTCTACACAGTGAAGTCCGGCGACACCCTGAGCGCCATCAGCAAACAGGTGTACGGCAACGCCAACCTG
TACAACAAGATTTTCGAGGCCAACAAGCCCATGCTGAAGTCCCCCGACAAAATCTACCCCGGCCAGGTGC
TGAGAATCCCCGAGAGCTCACTAGAGGGCGAGGCATTGATCAAGGAGTACATGCGGTTCAAGGTGCACAT
GGAGGGCTCCATGGACGGCCACGAGTTCGAGATCGAGGGCGAGGGCGAGGGCCGCCCNTACGAGGGCACC
CATACCGCCAAGCTGAAGGTGACCAAGGGTGGCCCCCTGCCCTTCTCCTGGGACATCCTGTCCCCTCAGT
TCGGGTACGGCTCCAGGGCCTTCATCAAGCACCCCGCCGACATCCCCGACTACTATAAGCAGTCCTTCCC
CGAGGGCTTCAAGTGGGAGCGCGTGATGAACTTCGAGGACGGCGGCGCCGTGACCGTGACCCAGGACACC
TCCCTGGAGGACGGCACCCTGATCCACAAGGTGAAGCTCCGCGGCACCAACTTCCCTCCTGACGGCCCCG
TAATGCAGAGGAAGACAATGGGCTGGGAAGCGTCCACCGAGCGGTTGTACCCCGAGGACGGCGTGCTGAA
GGGCGACATTAAGATGGCCCTGCGCCTGAAGGACGGCGGCCGCTACCTGGCGGACTGCAAGACCACCTAC
AAGGCCAAGAAGCCCGTGCAGATGCCCGGCGCCTACAACGTCGACCGCAAGTTGGACATCACCTCCCACA
ACGAGGACTACACCGTGGTGGAACAGTACGAACGCTCAGAGGGCCGCCACTCCACCGGCGGCATGGACGA
GCTGTACAAG
